Addgene plasmid #57709: Dendra2-CENPB-N-22
Purpose: Localization: Nucleus/Centromeres, Excitation: 490 / 553, Emission: 507 / 573
Depositing lab: Michael Davidson. Depositing organization: Florida State University, Tallahassee.
Backbone
  Vector backbone: Dendra2-N1
  Backbone size w/o insert (bp): 4750
  Vector type: Mammalian Expression
  Selectable markers: Neomycin (select with G418)
Growth in bacteria
  Bacterial resistance: Kanamycin, 50 μg/mL
  Growth temperature: 37°C
  Growth strain: DH5alpha
  Copy number: High Copy
Gene/Insert
  Gene/Insert name: CENPB (alt name: NM_001810.5)
  Species: H. sapiens (human)
  Mutation: aa 1-169 of CENPB (DNA Binding Domain)
  Entrez Gene: CENPB
  Promoter: CMV
  Tag / fusion protein: Dendra2 (C terminal on backbone)
  Cloning method: Unknown
  Sequencing primers: 5′ CMV-F; 3′ SV40pA-R
Terms and licenses: Academic/Nonprofit Terms; Industry Terms
Depositor comments: . Excitation = 490 / 553; Emission = 507 / 573
How to cite: Dendra2-CENPB-N-22 was a gift from Michael Davidson (Addgene plasmid # 57709 ; http://n2t.net/addgene:57709 ; RRID:Addgene_57709)
