[The description below was written by a language model from this plasmid's Addgene catalogue record.]
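Description:
Dendra2-CENPB-N-22 is a mammalian expression plasmid built on the Dendra2-N1 backbone (about 4.75 kb without the insert), designed to label centromeres in the nucleus of living or fixed cells with a photoconvertible fluorescent protein. It is maintained in E. coli as a high-copy plasmid under kanamycin selection. In mammalian cells it carries a neomycin resistance marker, so stable transfectants can be selected with G418. No feature table accompanies the record, so the origin of replication and the exact arrangement of the backbone elements are not stated. The listed 3′ sequencing primer suggests that an SV40 polyadenylation signal lies downstream of the expression cassette.

The payload is a fragment of human CENPB (centromere protein B) encoding amino acids 1–169, which comprise the DNA-binding domain. It is expressed from the CMV promoter and fused at its C terminus to Dendra2, which is supplied by the backbone. This CENPB domain recognises centromeric DNA, so the truncated protein works as a compact targeting module that carries the fluorophore to centromeres without the rest of the protein. Dendra2 is a green-to-red photoconvertible fluorescent protein. The recorded spectra match this behaviour, with excitation/emission of 490/507 nm for the unconverted form and 553/573 nm after photoconversion. The "N-22" in the name probably refers to the fusion orientation and linker length, but the record does not define it, and the cloning method is listed as unknown. The construct is typically used as a centromere localization marker for fluorescence microscopy. Photoconversion also allows selected centromeres or nuclei to be highlighted and followed over time.
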