>Addgene plasmid #57709 | Dendra2-CENPB-N-22 | depositor partial sequence | sequence record 88863 | insert sequence
GACGTCAGATCCGCTAGCCACCATGGGCCCCAAGCGGCGGCAGCTGACGTTCCGGGAGAAGTCGCGGATC
ATCCAGGAGGTGGAGGAGAACCCGGACCTACGCAAGGGCGAGATCGCGCGGCGCTTCAACATCCCGCCGT
CCACGCTGAGCACGATCCTGAAGAACAAGCGCGCCATCCTGGCGTCGGAGCGCAAGTACGGGGTGGCCTC
CACCTGCCGCAAGACCAACAAGCTGTCTCCCTACGACAAGCTCGAGGGCTTGCTCATCGCCTGGTTCCAG
CAGATCCGCGCCGCCGGCCTGCCGGTCAAGGGCATCATCCTCAAGGAGAAGGCGCTGCGCATAGCCGAGG
AGCTGGGCATGGACGACTTCACCGCCTCCAACGGCTGGCTGGACCGCTTCCGCCGGCGCCACGGCGTGGT
GTCCTGCAGCGGCGTGGCCCGCGCCCGCGCGCGAAACGCTGCCCCCCGCACCCCGGCGGCGCCTGCCAGT
CCGGCCGCGGTGCCCTCGGAGGGCAGTGGCGGGAGCACTCTCGAGCTCAAGCTTCGAATTCTGCAGTCGA
CGGTACCGCGGGCCCGGGATCCACCGGTCGCCACCATGAACACCCCGGGAATTAACCTGATCAAGGAGGA
CATGCGCGTGAAGGTGCACATGGAGGGCAACGTGAACGGCCACGCCTTCGTGATCGAGGGCGAGGGCAAG
GGCAAGCCCTACGAGGGCACCCAGACCGCCAACCTGACCGTGAAGGAGGGCGCCCCCCTGCCCTTCAGCT
ACGACATCCTGACCACCGCCGTGCACTACGGCAACCGGGTGTTCACCAAGTACCCCGAGGACATCCCCGA
CTACTTCAAGCAGAGCTTCCCCGAGGGCTACAGCTGGGAGCGCACCATGACCTTCGAGGACAAGGGCATC
TGCACCATCCGCAGCGACATCAGCCTGGAGGGCGACTGCTTCTTCCAGAACGTGCGCTTCAAGGGCACCA
ACTTCCCCCCCAACGGCCCCGTGATGCAGAAGAAGACCCTGAAGTGGGAGCCCAGCACCGAGAAGCTGCA
CGTGCGCGACGGCCTGCTGGTGGGCAACATCAACATGGCCCTGCTGCTGGAGGGCGGCGGCCACTACCTG
TGCGACTTCAAGACCACCTACAAGGCCAAGAAGGTGGTGCAGCTGCCCGACGCCCACTTCGTGGACCACC
GCATCGAGATCCTGGGCAACGACAGCGACTACAACAAGGTGAAGCTGTACGAGCACGCCGTGGCCCGCTA
CAGCCCCCTGCCCAGCCAGGTGTGGTAAGCGGCCGCGACTCTAGATCATAATCAGCCATACC
