>Addgene plasmid #57709 | Dendra2-CENPB-N-22 | addgene partial sequence | sequence record 164085 | CMV-F 5'-CGCAAATGGGCGGTAGGCGTG-3'
GCTGGTTTAGTGAACCGTCAGATCCGCTAGCCACCATGGGCCCCAAGCGGCGGCAGCTGACGTTCCGGGA
GAAGTCGCGGATCATCCAGGAGGTGGAGGAGAACCCGGACCTACGCAAGGGCGAGATCGCGCGGCGCTTC
AACATCCCGCCGTCCACGCTGAGCACGATCCTGAAGAACAAGCGCGCCATCCTGGCGTCGGAGCGCAAGT
ACGGGGTGGCCTCCACCTGCCGCAAGACCAACAAGCTGTCTCCCTACGACAAGCTCGAGGGCTTGCTCAT
CGCCTGGTTCCAGCAGATCCGCGCCGCCGGCCTGCCGGTCAAGGGCATCATCCTCAAGGAGAAGGCGCTG
CGCATAGCCGAGGAGCTGGGCATGGACGACTTCACCGCCTCCAACGGCTGGCTGGACCGCTTCCGCCGGC
GCCACGGCGTGGTGTCCTGCAGCGGCGTGGCCCGCGCCCGCGCGCGAAACGCTGCCCCCCGCACCCCGGC
GGCGCCTGCCAGTCCGGCCGCGGTGCCCTCGGAGGGCAGTGGCGGGAGCACTCTCGAGCTCAAGCTTCGA
ATTCTGCAGTCGACGGTACCGCGGGCCCGGGATCCACCGGTCGCCACCATGAACACCCCGGGAATTAACC
TGATCAAGGAGGACATGCGCGTGAAGGTGCACATGGAGGGCAACGTGAACGGCCACGCCTTCGTGATCGA
GGGCGAGGGCAAGGGCAAGCCCTACGAGGGCACCCAGACCGCCAACCTGACCGTGAAGGAGGGCGCCCCC
CTGCCCTTCAGCTACGACATCCTGACCACCGCCGTGCACTACGGCAACCGGGTGTTCACCAAGTACCCCG
AGGACATCC
